LOCUS       Exported 5713 bp ds-DNA circular SYN 29-OCT-2021
DEFINITION  Constitutively active, nucelar localized RhoJ.
ACCESSION   .
VERSION     .
KEYWORDS    H2A-mTurquoise-RhoJQ79L-deltaCaax
SOURCE      synthetic DNA construct
  ORGANISM  synthetic DNA construct
REFERENCE   1 (bases 1 to 5713)
  TITLE     Gadella lab plasmids
REFERENCE   2 (bases 1 to 5713)
  AUTHORS   .
  TITLE     Direct Submission
  JOURNAL   Exported Oct 29, 2021 from SnapGene Server 1.1.58
            http://www.snapgene.com
FEATURES             Location/Qualifiers
     source          1..5713
                     /organism="synthetic DNA construct"
                     /mol_type="other DNA"
     regulatory      413..422
                     /regulatory_class="other"
                     /note="vertebrate consensus sequence for strong initiation
                     of translation (Kozak, 1987)"
     CDS             419..1135
                     /codon_start=1
                     /product="enhanced monomeric variant of CFP (Goedhart et
                     al., 2010)"
                     /label=mTurquoise
                     /note="mammalian codon-optimized"
                     /translation="MVSKGEELFTGVVPILVELDGDVNGHKFSVSGEGEGDATYGKLTL
                     KFICTTGKLPVPWPTLVTTLSWGVQCFARYPDHMKQHDFFKSAMPEGYVQERTIFFKDD
                     GNYKTRAEVKFEGDTLVNRIELKGIDFKEDGNILGHKLEYNYISDNVYITADKQKNGIK
                     ANFKIRHNIEDGGVQLADHYQQNTPIGDGPVLLPDNHYLSTQSKLSKDPNEKRDHMVLL
                     EFVTAAGITLGMDELYK"
     primer_bind     complement(464..485)
                     /label=EGFP-N
                     /note="EGFP, reverse primer"
     primer_bind     complement(725..744)
                     /label=EXFP-R
                     /note="For distinguishing EGFP variants, reverse primer"
     primer_bind     1072..1093
                     /label=EGFP-C
                     /note="EGFP, forward primer"
     polyA_signal    1872..1993
                     /label=SV40 poly(A) signal
                     /note="SV40 polyadenylation signal"
     primer_bind     complement(1909..1928)
                     /label=SV40pA-R
                     /note="SV40 polyA, reverse primer"
     primer_bind     1963..1982
                     /label=EBV-rev
                     /note="SV40 polyA terminator, reverse primer"
     rep_origin      complement(2000..2455)
                     /direction=LEFT
                     /label=f1 ori
                     /note="f1 bacteriophage origin of replication; arrow
                     indicates direction of (+) strand synthesis"
     primer_bind     complement(2137..2158)
                     /label=F1ori-F
                     /note="F1 origin, forward primer"
     primer_bind     2349..2368
                     /label=F1ori-R
                     /note="F1 origin, reverse primer"
     promoter        2482..2586
                     /gene="bla"
                     /label=AmpR promoter
     promoter        2588..2945
                     /label=SV40 promoter
                     /note="SV40 enhancer and early promoter"
     primer_bind     complement(2611..2631)
                     /label=pBABE 3'
                     /note="SV40 enhancer, reverse primer for pBABE vectors"
     rep_origin      2796..2931
                     /label=SV40 ori
                     /note="SV40 origin of replication"
     primer_bind     2858..2877
                     /label=SV40pro-F
                     /note="SV40 promoter/origin, forward primer"
     CDS             2980..3774
                     /codon_start=1
                     /gene="aph(3')-II (or nptII)"
                     /product="aminoglycoside phosphotransferase from Tn5"
                     /label=NeoR/KanR
                     /note="confers resistance to neomycin, kanamycin, and G418
                     (Geneticin(R))"
                     /translation="MIEQDGLHAGSPAAWVERLFGYDWAQQTIGCSDAAVFRLSAQGRP
                     VLFVKTDLSGALNELQDEAARLSWLATTGVPCAAVLDVVTEAGRDWLLLGEVPGQDLLS
                     SHLAPAEKVSIMADAMRRLHTLDPATCPFDHQAKHRIERARTRMEAGLVDQDDLDEEHQ
                     GLAPAELFARLKASMPDGEDLVVTHGDACLPNIMVENGRFSGFIDCGRLGVADRYQDIA
                     LATRDIAEELGGEWADRFLVLYGIAAPDSQRIAFYRLLDEFF"
     primer_bind     complement(3034..3053)
                     /label=Neo-R
                     /note="Neomycin resistance gene, reverse primer"
     primer_bind     3644..3663
                     /label=Neo-F
                     /note="Neomycin resistance gene, forward primer"
     primer_bind     complement(3962..3981)
                     /label=TK-pA-R
                     /note="Thymidine kinase polyA, reverse primer"
     polyA_signal    4006..4053
                     /label=HSV TK poly(A) signal
                     /note="herpes simplex virus thymidine kinase
                     polyadenylation signal (Cole and Stacy, 1985)"
     rep_origin      4382..4970
                     /direction=RIGHT
                     /label=ori
                     /note="high-copy-number ColE1/pMB1/pBR322/pUC origin of
                     replication"
     primer_bind     4871..4890
                     /label=pBR322ori-F
                     /note="pBR322 origin, forward primer"
     enhancer        5145..5448
                     /label=CMV enhancer
                     /note="human cytomegalovirus immediate early enhancer"
     promoter        5449..5652
                     /label=CMV promoter
                     /note="human cytomegalovirus (CMV) immediate early
                     promoter"
     primer_bind     5603..5623
                     /label=CMV-F
                     /note="Human CMV immediate early promoter, forward primer"
ORIGIN
        1 aattctgatg nnnnnnnnnn nnnnnnnnnn nnnnnnnnnn nnnnnnnnnn nnnnnnnnnn
       61 nnnnnnnnnn nnnnnnnnnn nnnnnnnnnn nnnnnnnnnn nnnnnnnnnn nnnnnnnnnn
      121 nnnnnnnnnn nnnnnnnnnn nnnnnnnnnn nnnnnnnnnn nnnnnnnnnn nnnnnnnnnn
      181 nnnnnnnnnn nnnnnnnnnn nnnnnnnnnn nnnnnnnnnn nnnnnnnnnn nnnnnnnnnn
      241 nnnnnnnnnn nnnnnnnnnn nnnnnnnnnn nnnnnnnnnn nnnnnnnnnn nnnnnnnnnn
      301 nnnnnnnnnn nnnnnnnnnn nnnnnnnnnn nnnnnnnnnn nnnnnnnnnn nnnnnnnnnn
      361 nnnnnnnnnn nnnnnnnnnn nnnnnnnnnn nnnnnnncgg gatccaccgg tcgccaccat
      421 ggtgagcaag ggcgaggagc tgttcaccgg ggtggtgccc atcctggtcg agctggacgg
      481 cgacgtaaac ggccacaagt tcagcgtgtc cggcgagggc gagggcgatg ccacctacgg
      541 caagctgacc ctgaagttca tctgcaccac cggcaagctg cccgtgccct ggcccaccct
      601 cgtgaccacc ctgtcctggg gcgtgcagtg cttcgcccgc taccccgacc acatgaagca
      661 gcacgacttc ttcaagtccg ccatgcccga aggctacgtc caggagcgca ccatcttctt
      721 caaggacgac ggcaactaca agacccgcgc cgaggtgaag ttcgagggcg acaccctggt
      781 gaaccgcatc gagctgaagg gcatcgactt caaggaggac ggcaacatcc tggggcacaa
      841 gctggagtac aactacatca gcgacaacgt ctatatcacc gccgacaagc agaagaacgg
      901 catcaaggcc aacttcaaga tccgccacaa catcgaggac ggcggcgtgc agctcgccga
      961 ccactaccag cagaacaccc ccatcggcga cggccccgtg ctgctgcccg acaaccacta
     1021 cctgagcacc cagtccaagc tgagcaaaga ccccaacgag aagcgcgatc acatggtcct
     1081 gctggagttc gtgaccgccg ccgggatcac tctcggcatg gacgagctgt acaagtccat
     1141 gaactgcaaa gagggaactg acagcagctg cggctgcagg ggcaacgacg agaagaagat
     1201 gttgaagtgt gtggtggtgg gggacggtgc cgtggggaaa acctgcctgc tgatgagcta
     1261 cgccaacgac gccttcccag aggaatacgt gcccactgtg tttgaccact atgcagttac
     1321 tgtgactgtg ggaggcaagc aacacttgct cggactgtat gacaccgcgg gactggagga
     1381 ctacaaccag ctgaggccac tctcctaccc caacacggat gtgtttttga tctgcttctc
     1441 tgtcgtaaac cctgcctctt accacaatgt ccaggaggaa tgggtccccg agctcaagga
     1501 ctgcatgcct cacgtgcctt atgtcctcat agggacccag attgatctcc gtgatgaccc
     1561 aaaaaccttg gcccgtttgc tgtatatgaa agagaaacct ctcacttacg agcatggtgt
     1621 gaagctcgca aaagcgatcg gagcacagtg ctacttggaa tgttcagctc tgactcagaa
     1681 aggtctcaaa gcggtttttg atgaagcaat cctcaccatt ttccacccca agaaaaagaa
     1741 gaaacgctaa gcggccgcga ctctagatca taatcagcca taccacattt gtagaggttt
     1801 tacttgcttt aaaaaacctc ccacacctcc ccctgaacct gaaacataaa atgaatgcaa
     1861 ttgttgttgt taacttgttt attgcagctt ataatggtta caaataaagc aatagcatca
     1921 caaatttcac aaataaagca tttttttcac tgcattctag ttgtggtttg tccaaactca
     1981 tcaatgtatc ttaaggcgta aattgtaagc gttaatattt tgttaaaatt cgcgttaaat
     2041 ttttgttaaa tcagctcatt ttttaaccaa taggccgaaa tcggcaaaat cccttataaa
     2101 tcaaaagaat agaccgagat agggttgagt gttgttccag tttggaacaa gagtccacta
     2161 ttaaagaacg tggactccaa cgtcaaaggn nnnnnnnnnn nnnnnnnnnn nnnnnnnnnn
     2221 nnnnnnnnnn nnnnnnnntn nnnnnnnnnn nnnnnnnnnn nnnnnnnnnn nnnnnnnnnn
     2281 nnnnnnnnnn nnnnnnnnnn nnnnnnnnnn nnnnnnnnnn nnnnnnnnnn gnnnnnnnnn
     2341 nnnnnnnnnn nnnnnnnnnn nnnnnnnnnn nnnnnnnnnn nnnnnnnnnn nnnnnnnnnn
     2401 nnnnnnnnnn nnnnnnnnnn nnnnnnnnnn nnnnnnnnnn nnnnnnnnnn nnnnncaggt
     2461 ggcacttttc ggggaaatgt gcgcggaacc cctatttgtt tatttttcta aatacattca
     2521 aatatgtatc cgctcatgag acaataaccc tgataaatgc ttcaataata ttgaaaaagg
     2581 aagagtcctg aggcggaaag aaccagctgt ggaatgtgtg tcagttaggg tgtggaaagt
     2641 ccccaggctc cccagcaggc agaagtatgc aaagcatgca tctcaattag tcagcaacca
     2701 ggtgtggaaa gtccccaggc tccccagcag gcagaagtat gcaaagcatg catctcaatt
     2761 agtcagcaac catagtcccg cccctaactc cgcccatccc gcccctaact ccgcccagtt
     2821 ccgcccattc tccgccccat ggctgactaa ttttttttat ttatgcagag gccgaggccg
     2881 cctcggcctc tgagctattc cagaagtagt gaggaggctt ttttggaggc ctaggctttt
     2941 gcaaagatcg atcaagagac aggatgagga tcgtttcgca tgattgaaca agatggattg
     3001 cacgcaggtt ctccggccgc ttgggtggag aggctattcg gctatgactg ggcacaacag
     3061 acaatcggct gctctgatgc cgccgtgttc cggctgtcag cgcaggggcg cccggttctt
     3121 tttgtcaaga ccgacctgtc cggtgccctg aatgaactgc aagacgaggc agcgcggcta
     3181 tcgtggctgg ccacgacggg cgttccttgc gcagctgtgc tcgacgttgt cactgaagcg
     3241 ggaagggact ggctgctatt gggcgaagtg ccggggcagg atctcctgtc atctcacctt
     3301 gctcctgccg agaaagtatc catcatggct gatgcaatgc ggcggctgca tacgcttgat
     3361 ccggctacct gcccattcga ccaccaagcg aaacatcgca tcgagcgagc acgtactcgg
     3421 atggaagccg gtcttgtcga tcaggatgat ctggacgaag agcatcaggg gctcgcgcca
     3481 gccgaactgt tcgccaggct caaggcgagc atgcccgacg gcgaggatct cgtcgtgacc
     3541 catggcgatg cctgcttgcc gaatatcatg gtggaaaatg gccgcttttc tggattcatc
     3601 gactgtggcc ggctgggtgt ggcggaccgc tatcaggaca tagcgttggc tacccgtgat
     3661 attgctgaag agcttggcgg cgaatgggct gaccgcttcc tcgtgcttta cggtatcgcc
     3721 gctcccgatt cgcagcgcat cgccttctat cgccttcttg acgagttctt ctgagcggga
     3781 ctctggggtt cgaaatgacc gaccaagcga cgcccaacct gccatcacga gatttcgatt
     3841 ccaccgccgc cttctatgaa aggttgggct tcggaatcgt tttccgggac gccggctgga
     3901 tgatcctcca gcgcggggat ctcatgctgg agttcttcgc ccaccctagg gggaggctaa
     3961 ctgaaacacg gaaggagaca ataccggaag gaacccgcgc tatgacggca ataaaaagac
     4021 agaataaaac gcacggtgtt gggtcgtttg ttcataaacg cggggttcgg tcccagggct
     4081 ggcactctgt cgatacccca ccgagacccc attggggcca atacgcccgc gtttcttcct
     4141 tttccccacc ccacccccca agttcgggtg aaggcccagg gctcgcagcc aacgtcgggg
     4201 cggcaggccc tgccatagcc tcaggttact catatatact ttagattgat ttaaaacttc
     4261 atttttaatt taaaaggatc taggtgaaga tcctttttga taatctcatg accaaaatcc
     4321 cttaacgtga gttttcgttc cactgagcgt cagaccccgt agaaaagatc aaaggatctt
     4381 cttgagatcc tttttttctg cgcgtaatct gctgcttgca aacaaaaaaa ccaccgctac
     4441 cagcggtggt ttgtttgccg gatcaagagc taccaactct ttttccgaag gtaactggct
     4501 tcagcagagc gcagatacca aatactgttc ttctagtgta gccgtagtta ggccaccact
     4561 tcaagaactc tgtagcaccg cctacatacc tcgctctgct aatcctgtta ccagtggctg
     4621 ctgccagtgg cgataagtcg tgtcttaccg ggttggactc aagacgatag ttaccggata
     4681 aggcgcagcg gtcgggctga acggggggtt cgtgcacaca gcccagcttg gagcgaacga
     4741 cctacaccga actgagatac ctacagcgtg agctatgaga aagcgccacg cttcccgaag
     4801 ggagaaaggc ggacaggtat ccggtaagcg gcagggtcgg aacaggagag cgcacgaggg
     4861 agcttccagg gggaaacgcc tggtatcttt atagtcctgt cgggtttcgc cacctctgac
     4921 ttgagcgtcg atttttgtga tgctcgtcag gggggcggag cctatggaaa aacgccagca
     4981 acgcggcctt tttacggttc ctggcctttt gctggccttt tgctcacatg ttctttcctg
     5041 cgttatcccc tgattctgtg gataaccgta ttaccgccat gcattagtta ttaatagtaa
     5101 tcaattacgg ggtcattagt tcatagccca tatatggagt tccgcgttac ataacttacg
     5161 gtaaatggcc cgcctggctg accgcccaac gacccccgcc cattgacgtc aataatgacg
     5221 tatgttccca tagtaacgcc aatagggact ttccattgac gtcaatgggt ggagtattta
     5281 cggtaaactg cccacttggc agtacatcaa gtgtatcata tgccaagtac gccccctatt
     5341 gacgtcaatg acggtaaatg gcccgcctgg cattatgccc agtacatgac cttatgggac
     5401 tttcctactt ggcagtacat ctacgtatta gtcatcgcta ttaccatggt gatgcggttt
     5461 tggcagtaca tcaatgggcg tggatagcgg tttgactcac ggggatttcc aagtctccac
     5521 cccattgacg tcaatgggag tttgttttgg caccaaaatc aacgggactt tccaaaatgt
     5581 cgtaacaact ccgccccatt gacgcaaatg ggcggtaggc gtgtacggtg ggaggtctat
     5641 ataagcagag ctggtttagt gaaccgtcag atccgctagc gctaccggac tcagatctcg
     5701 agctcaagct tcg
//
